Addgene plasmid #120075: pMaCTag-Z32
Purpose: Template for C-terminal PCR tagging of mammalian genes (Zeocin selection) with S-Tag
Depositing lab: Michael Knop. Depositing organization: Universitaet Heidelberg. Publication: CRISPR-Cas12a-assisted PCR tagging of mammalian genes. Fueller J, Herbst K, Meurer M, Gubicza K, Kurtulmus B, Knopf JD, Kirrmaier D, Buchmuller BC, Pereira G, Lemberg MK, Knop M. J Cell Biol. 2020 Jun 1;219(6). pii: 151766. doi: 10.1083/jcb.201910210. PubMed 32406907.
Backbone
  Vector backbone: pFA6a
  Backbone size w/o insert (bp): 2412
  Vector type: PCR Template
  Selectable markers: Zeocin
Growth in bacteria
  Bacterial resistance: Ampicillin, 100 μg/mL
  Growth temperature: 37°C
  Growth strain: DH5alpha
  Copy number: High Copy
Gene/Insert
  Gene/Insert name: S-Tag
  Species: H. sapiens (human)
  Promoter: None
  Tag / fusion protein: S-Tag (C terminal on backbone)
  Cloning method: Restriction Enzyme; 5′ cloning site BamHI (not destroyed); 3′ cloning site SpeI (not destroyed)
  Sequencing primers: 5′ SP6; 3′ AAACCACAACTAGAATGCAGTG
Terms and licenses: Academic/Nonprofit Terms; Industry Terms: Not Available to Industry
Depositor comments: Template plasmid for C-terminal PCR tagging of mammalian genes. For M1 and M2 tagging oligo design please visit www.pcr-tagging.com Please visit https://www.biorxiv.org/content/early/2018/11/20/473876 for BioRxiv preprint
How to cite: pMaCTag-Z32 was a gift from Michael Knop (Addgene plasmid # 120075 ; http://n2t.net/addgene:120075 ; RRID:Addgene_120075)
