[The description below was written by a language model from this plasmid's Addgene catalogue record and pLannotate feature annotations shown in this document.]
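Description:
pMaCTag-Z32 is a 3.9 kb PCR template plasmid built on the pFA6a backbone, used for C-terminal tagging of endogenous mammalian genes with the S-Tag in a CRISPR-Cas12a-assisted PCR tagging approach. It is not an expression or delivery vector in itself. It is maintained in E. coli through a high-copy ColE1/pUC-type origin and an ampicillin resistance gene (bla with its own promoter), and the tagging cassette is amplified from it with gene-specific "M1" and "M2" oligos. Backbone remnants include short lacI, rop and bom fragments. SP6 and T7 promoters flank the cassette, and the SP6 site is listed as a sequencing primer site.

The cassette begins with the S-Tag coding sequence, a short affinity and epitope tag derived from pancreatic ribonuclease A. It has no promoter of its own, consistent with in-frame fusion to the 3′ end of a target gene so that expression is driven from the endogenous locus. An SV40 polyadenylation signal follows to terminate the tagged transcript. Downstream lies a selection unit made up of the SV40 enhancer/early promoter, the Sh ble gene (BleoR) and a bGH poly(A) signal, which allows Zeocin selection of mammalian cells that have integrated the cassette. A human U6 RNA polymerase III promoter sits at the distal end of the cassette. In this type of design it is positioned to drive a Cas12a crRNA supplied by the reverse tagging oligo, although the record does not spell this out. Two loxP sites bracket the marker and U6 promoter, which should permit Cre-mediated excision after selection. The depositor and sequencing-derived records are the same length and carry identical features, differing only in the numbering start point.
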