Features (pLannotate 1.2.2; 16 found; start..end, strand, type, name):
     64..108     +  CDS            S-Tag: affinity and epitope tag derived from pancreatic ribonuclease A
    118..239     +  polyA_signal   SV40 poly(A) signal: SV40 polyadenylation signal
    246..279     +  protein_bind   loxP: Cre-mediated recombination occurs in the 8-bp core sequence (GCATACAT). Cre recombinase
    286..602     +  promoter       SV40 promoter: SV40 enhancer and early promoter
    615..989     +  CDS            BleoR: antibiotic-binding protein; Sh ble from Streptoalloteichus hindustanus; confers resistance to bleomycin, phleomycin, and Zeocin™
    999..1223    +  polyA_signal   bGH poly(A) signal: bovine growth hormone polyadenylation signal
   1230..1470    +  promoter       U6 promoter: RNA polymerase III promoter for human U6 snRNA
   1480..1513    +  protein_bind   loxP: Cre-mediated recombination occurs in the 8-bp core sequence (GCATACAT). Cre recombinase
   1551..1569    -  promoter       T7 promoter: promoter for bacteriophage T7 RNA polymerase
   1591..1644    -  CDS            lacI (fragment): lac repressor; lacI; The lac repressor binds to the lac operator to inhibit transcription in E. coli. This inhibition can be relieved by adding lactose or isopropyl-β-D-thiogalactopyranoside (IPTG).
   1827..2415    -  rep_origin     ori: high-copy-number ColE1/pMB1/pBR322/pUC origin of replication
   2586..3446    -  CDS            AmpR: β-lactamase; bla; confers resistance to ampicillin, carbenicillin, and related antibiotics
   3447..3551    -  promoter       AmpR promoter: bla
   3646..3681    +  CDS            rop (fragment): Rop protein, which maintains plasmids at low copy number; rop
   3783..3834    +  misc_feature   bom (fragment): basis of mobility region from pBR322
   3897..2       +  promoter       SP6 promoter (across the origin): promoter for bacteriophage SP6 RNA polymerase
>Addgene plasmid #120075 | pMaCTag-Z32 | depositor full sequence | sequence record 228151 | pMaCTag-Z32 sequence 3913 bps
GAACGCGGCCGCCAGCTGAAGCTTCGTACGTCAGGTGGAGGAGGTAGTGGCGGAGGCGGATCCAAAGAAA
CCGCTGCTGCTAAATTCGAACGCCAGCACATGGACAGCTGAACTAGTAACTTGTTTATTGCAGCTTATAA
TGGTTACAAATAAAGCAATAGCATCACAAATTTCACAAATAAAGCATTTTTTTCACTGCATTCTAGTTGT
GGTTTGTCCAAACTCATCAATGTATCTTAGTCGATATAACTTCGTATAGCATACATTATACGAAGTTATG
TCGACGGTGTGGAAAGTCCCCAGGCTCCCCAGCAGGCAGAAGTATGCAAAGCATGCATCTCAATTAGTCA
GCAACCAGGTGTGGAAAGTCCCCAGGCTCCCCAGCAGGCAGAAGTATGCAAAGCATGCATCTCAATTAGT
CAGCAACCATAGTCCCGCCCCTAACTCCGCCCATCCCGCCCCTAACTCCGCCCAGTTCCGCCCATTCTCC
GCCCCATGGCTGACTAATTTTTTTTATTTATGCAGAGGCCGAGGCCGCCTCGGCCTCTGAGCTATTCCAG
AAGTAGTGAGGAGGCTTTTTTGGAGGCCTAGGCTTTTGCAAAGAATTCGCCACCATGGCCAAGTTGACCA
GTGCCGTTCCGGTGCTCACCGCGCGCGACGTCGCCGGAGCGGTCGAGTTCTGGACCGACCGGCTCGGGTT
CTCCCGGGACTTCGTGGAGGACGACTTCGCCGGTGTGGTCCGGGACGACGTGACCCTGTTCATCAGCGCG
GTCCAGGACCAGGTGGTGCCGGACAACACCCTGGCCTGGGTGTGGGTGCGCGGCCTGGACGAGCTGTACG
CCGAGTGGTCGGAGGTCGTGTCCACGAACTTCCGGGACGCCTCCGGGCCGGCCATGACCGAGATCGGCGA
GCAGCCGTGGGGGCGGGAGTTCGCCCTGCGCGACCCGGCCGGCAACTGCGTGCACTTCGTGGCCGAGGAG
CAGGACTGACTGCAGCGACTGTGCCTTCTAGTTGCCAGCCATCTGTTGTTTGCCCCTCCCCCGTGCCTTC
CTTGACCCTGGAAGGTGCCACTCCCACTGTCCTTTCCTAATAAAATGAGGAAATTGCATCGCATTGTCTG
AGTAGGTGTCATTCTATTCTGGGGGGTGGGGTGGGGCAGGACAGCAAGGGGGAGGATTGGGAAGACAATA
GCAGGCATGCTGGGGATGCGGTGGGCTCTATGGCTCGAGGAGGGCCTATTTCCCATGATTCCTTCATATT
TGCATATACGATACAAGGCTGTTAGAGAGATAATTGGAATTAATTTGACTGTAAACACAAAGATATTAGT
ACAAAATACGTGACGTAGAAAGTAATAATTTCTTGGGTAGTTTGCAGTTTTAAAATTATGTTTTAAAATG
GACTATCATATGCTTACCGTAACTTGAAAGTATTTCGATTTCTTGGCTTTATATATCTTGTGGAAAGGAC
GAAACACCGATAACTTCGTATAGCATACATTATACGAAGTTATGGTACCGATGCAGCTAGCCCGCGGATC
TGCCGGTCTCCCTATAGTGAGTCGTATTAATTTCGATAAGCCAGGTTAACCTGCATTAATGAATCGGCCA
ACGCGCGGGGAGAGGCGGTTTGCGTATTGGGCGCTCTTCCGCTTCCTCGCTCACTGACTCGCTGCGCTCG
GTCGTTCGGCTGCGGCGAGCGGTATCAGCTCACTCAAAGGCGGTAATACGGTTATCCACAGAATCAGGGG
ATAACGCAGGAAAGAACATGTGAGCAAAAGGCCAGCAAAAGGCCAGGAACCGTAAAAAGGCCGCGTTGCT
GGCGTTTTTCCATAGGCTCCGCCCCCCTGACGAGCATCACAAAAATCGACGCTCAAGTCAGAGGTGGCGA
AACCCGACAGGACTATAAAGATACCAGGCGTTTCCCCCTGGAAGCTCCCTCGTGCGCTCTCCTGTTCCGA
CCCTGCCGCTTACCGGATACCTGTCCGCCTTTCTCCCTTCGGGAAGCGTGGCGCTTTCTCAATGCTCACG
CTGTAGGTATCTCAGTTCGGTGTAGGTCGTTCGCTCCAAGCTGGGCTGTGTGCACGAACCCCCCGTTCAG
CCCGACCGCTGCGCCTTATCCGGTAACTATCGTCTTGAGTCCAACCCGGTAAGACACGACTTATCGCCAC
TGGCAGCAGCCACTGGTAACAGGATTAGCAGAGCGAGGTATGTAGGCGGTGCTACAGAGTTCTTGAAGTG
GTGGCCTAACTACGGCTACACTAGAAGGACAGTATTTGGTATCTGCGCTCTGCTGAAGCCAGTTACCTTC
GGAAAAAGAGTTGGTAGCTCTTGATCCGGCAAACAAACCACCGCTGGTAGCGGTGGTTTTTTTGTTTGCA
AGCAGCAGATTACGCGCAGAAAAAAAGGATCTCAAGAAGATCCTTTGATCTTTTCTACGGGGTCTGACGC
TCAGTGGAACGAAAACTCACGTTAAGGGATTTTGGTCATGAGATTATCAAAAAGGATCTTCACCTAGATC
CTTTTAAATTAAAAATGAAGTTTTAAATCAATCTAAAGTATATATGAGTAAACTTGGTCTGACAGTTACC
AATGCTTAATCAGTGAGGCACCTATCTCAGCGATCTGTCTATTTCGTTCATCCATAGTTGCCTGACTCCC
CGTCGTGTAGATAACTACGATACGGGAGGGCTTACCATCTGGCCCCAGTGCTGCAATGATACCGCGAGAC
CCACGCTCACCGGCTCCAGATTTATCAGCAATAAACCAGCCAGCCGGAAGGGCCGAGCGCAGAAGTGGTC
CTGCAACTTTATCCGCCTCCATCCAGTCTATTAATTGTTGCCGGGAAGCTAGAGTAAGTAGTTCGCCAGT
TAATAGTTTGCGCAACGTTGTTGCCATTGCTACAGGCATCGTGGTGTCACGCTCGTCGTTTGGTATGGCT
TCATTCAGCTCCGGTTCCCAACGATCAAGGCGAGTTACATGATCCCCCATGTTGTGCAAAAAAGCGGTTA
GCTCCTTCGGTCCTCCGATCGTTGTCAGAAGTAAGTTGGCCGCAGTGTTATCACTCATGGTTATGGCAGC
ACTGCATAATTCTCTTACTGTCATGCCATCCGTAAGATGCTTTTCTGTGACTGGTGAGTACTCAACCAAG
TCATTCTGAGAATAGTGTATGCGGCGACCGAGTTGCTCTTGCCCGGCGTCAATACGGGATAATACCGCGC
CACATAGCAGAACTTTAAAAGTGCTCATCATTGGAAAACGTTCTTCGGGGCGAAAACTCTCAAGGATCTT
ACCGCTGTTGAGATCCAGTTCGATGTAACCCACTCGTGCACCCAACTGATCTTCAGCATCTTTTACTTTC
ACCAGCGTTTCTGGGTGAGCAAAAACAGGAAGGCAAAATGCCGCAAAAAAGGGAATAAGGGCGACACGGA
AATGTTGAATACTCATACTCTTCCTTTTTCAATATTATTGAAGCATTTATCAGGGTTATTGTCTCATGAG
CGGATACATATTTGAATGTATTTAGAAAAATAAACAAATAGGGGTTCCGCGCACATTTCCCCGAAAAGTG
CCACCTGACGTCTAAGAAACCATTATTATCATGACATTAACCTATAAAAATAGGCGTATCACGAGGCCCT
TTCGTCTCGCGCGTTTCGGTGATGACGGTGAAAACCTCTGACACATGCAGCTCCCGGAGACGGTCACAGC
TTGTCTGTAAGCGGATGCCGGGAGCAGACAAGCCCGTCAGGGCGCGTCAGCGGGTGTTGGCGGGTGTCGG
GGCTGGCTTAACTATGCGGCATCAGAGCAGATTGTACTGAGAGTGCACCATATGGACATATTGTCGTTAG
AACGCGGCTACAATTAATACATAACCTTATGTATCATACACATACGATTTAGGTGACACTATA
