Features (pLannotate 1.2.2; 16 found; start..end, strand, type, name):
      1..19      +  promoter       SP6 promoter: promoter for bacteriophage SP6 RNA polymerase
     81..125     +  CDS            S-Tag: affinity and epitope tag derived from pancreatic ribonuclease A
    135..256     +  polyA_signal   SV40 poly(A) signal: SV40 polyadenylation signal
    263..296     +  protein_bind   loxP: Cre-mediated recombination occurs in the 8-bp core sequence (GCATACAT). Cre recombinase
    303..619     +  promoter       SV40 promoter: SV40 enhancer and early promoter
    632..1006    +  CDS            BleoR: antibiotic-binding protein; Sh ble from Streptoalloteichus hindustanus; confers resistance to bleomycin, phleomycin, and Zeocin™
   1016..1240    +  polyA_signal   bGH poly(A) signal: bovine growth hormone polyadenylation signal
   1247..1487    +  promoter       U6 promoter: RNA polymerase III promoter for human U6 snRNA
   1497..1530    +  protein_bind   loxP: Cre-mediated recombination occurs in the 8-bp core sequence (GCATACAT). Cre recombinase
   1568..1586    -  promoter       T7 promoter: promoter for bacteriophage T7 RNA polymerase
   1608..1661    -  CDS            lacI (fragment): lac repressor; lacI; The lac repressor binds to the lac operator to inhibit transcription in E. coli. This inhibition can be relieved by adding lactose or isopropyl-β-D-thiogalactopyranoside (IPTG).
   1844..2432    -  rep_origin     ori: high-copy-number ColE1/pMB1/pBR322/pUC origin of replication
   2603..3463    -  CDS            AmpR: β-lactamase; bla; confers resistance to ampicillin, carbenicillin, and related antibiotics
   3464..3568    -  promoter       AmpR promoter: bla
   3663..3698    +  CDS            rop (fragment): Rop protein, which maintains plasmids at low copy number; rop
   3800..3851    +  misc_feature   bom (fragment): basis of mobility region from pBR322
>Addgene plasmid #120075 | pMaCTag-Z32 | addgene full sequence | sequence record 232686 | Addgene NGS Result
ATTTAGGTGACACTATAGAACGCGGCCGCCAGCTGAAGCTTCGTACGTCAGGTGGAGGAGGTAGTGGCGG
AGGCGGATCCAAAGAAACCGCTGCTGCTAAATTCGAACGCCAGCACATGGACAGCTGAACTAGTAACTTG
TTTATTGCAGCTTATAATGGTTACAAATAAAGCAATAGCATCACAAATTTCACAAATAAAGCATTTTTTT
CACTGCATTCTAGTTGTGGTTTGTCCAAACTCATCAATGTATCTTAGTCGATATAACTTCGTATAGCATA
CATTATACGAAGTTATGTCGACGGTGTGGAAAGTCCCCAGGCTCCCCAGCAGGCAGAAGTATGCAAAGCA
TGCATCTCAATTAGTCAGCAACCAGGTGTGGAAAGTCCCCAGGCTCCCCAGCAGGCAGAAGTATGCAAAG
CATGCATCTCAATTAGTCAGCAACCATAGTCCCGCCCCTAACTCCGCCCATCCCGCCCCTAACTCCGCCC
AGTTCCGCCCATTCTCCGCCCCATGGCTGACTAATTTTTTTTATTTATGCAGAGGCCGAGGCCGCCTCGG
CCTCTGAGCTATTCCAGAAGTAGTGAGGAGGCTTTTTTGGAGGCCTAGGCTTTTGCAAAGAATTCGCCAC
CATGGCCAAGTTGACCAGTGCCGTTCCGGTGCTCACCGCGCGCGACGTCGCCGGAGCGGTCGAGTTCTGG
ACCGACCGGCTCGGGTTCTCCCGGGACTTCGTGGAGGACGACTTCGCCGGTGTGGTCCGGGACGACGTGA
CCCTGTTCATCAGCGCGGTCCAGGACCAGGTGGTGCCGGACAACACCCTGGCCTGGGTGTGGGTGCGCGG
CCTGGACGAGCTGTACGCCGAGTGGTCGGAGGTCGTGTCCACGAACTTCCGGGACGCCTCCGGGCCGGCC
ATGACCGAGATCGGCGAGCAGCCGTGGGGGCGGGAGTTCGCCCTGCGCGACCCGGCCGGCAACTGCGTGC
ACTTCGTGGCCGAGGAGCAGGACTGACTGCAGCGACTGTGCCTTCTAGTTGCCAGCCATCTGTTGTTTGC
CCCTCCCCCGTGCCTTCCTTGACCCTGGAAGGTGCCACTCCCACTGTCCTTTCCTAATAAAATGAGGAAA
TTGCATCGCATTGTCTGAGTAGGTGTCATTCTATTCTGGGGGGTGGGGTGGGGCAGGACAGCAAGGGGGA
GGATTGGGAAGACAATAGCAGGCATGCTGGGGATGCGGTGGGCTCTATGGCTCGAGGAGGGCCTATTTCC
CATGATTCCTTCATATTTGCATATACGATACAAGGCTGTTAGAGAGATAATTGGAATTAATTTGACTGTA
AACACAAAGATATTAGTACAAAATACGTGACGTAGAAAGTAATAATTTCTTGGGTAGTTTGCAGTTTTAA
AATTATGTTTTAAAATGGACTATCATATGCTTACCGTAACTTGAAAGTATTTCGATTTCTTGGCTTTATA
TATCTTGTGGAAAGGACGAAACACCGATAACTTCGTATAGCATACATTATACGAAGTTATGGTACCGATG
CAGCTAGCCCGCGGATCTGCCGGTCTCCCTATAGTGAGTCGTATTAATTTCGATAAGCCAGGTTAACCTG
CATTAATGAATCGGCCAACGCGCGGGGAGAGGCGGTTTGCGTATTGGGCGCTCTTCCGCTTCCTCGCTCA
CTGACTCGCTGCGCTCGGTCGTTCGGCTGCGGCGAGCGGTATCAGCTCACTCAAAGGCGGTAATACGGTT
ATCCACAGAATCAGGGGATAACGCAGGAAAGAACATGTGAGCAAAAGGCCAGCAAAAGGCCAGGAACCGT
AAAAAGGCCGCGTTGCTGGCGTTTTTCCATAGGCTCCGCCCCCCTGACGAGCATCACAAAAATCGACGCT
CAAGTCAGAGGTGGCGAAACCCGACAGGACTATAAAGATACCAGGCGTTTCCCCCTGGAAGCTCCCTCGT
GCGCTCTCCTGTTCCGACCCTGCCGCTTACCGGATACCTGTCCGCCTTTCTCCCTTCGGGAAGCGTGGCG
CTTTCTCATAGCTCACGCTGTAGGTATCTCAGTTCGGTGTAGGTCGTTCGCTCCAAGCTGGGCTGTGTGC
ACGAACCCCCCGTTCAGCCCGACCGCTGCGCCTTATCCGGTAACTATCGTCTTGAGTCCAACCCGGTAAG
ACACGACTTATCGCCACTGGCAGCAGCCACTGGTAACAGGATTAGCAGAGCGAGGTATGTAGGCGGTGCT
ACAGAGTTCTTGAAGTGGTGGCCTAACTACGGCTACACTAGAAGAACAGTATTTGGTATCTGCGCTCTGC
TGAAGCCAGTTACCTTCGGAAAAAGAGTTGGTAGCTCTTGATCCGGCAAACAAACCACCGCTGGTAGCGG
TGGTTTTTTTGTTTGCAAGCAGCAGATTACGCGCAGAAAAAAAGGATCTCAAGAAGATCCTTTGATCTTT
TCTACGGGGTCTGACGCTCAGTGGAACGAAAACTCACGTTAAGGGATTTTGGTCATGAGATTATCAAAAA
GGATCTTCACCTAGATCCTTTTAAATTAAAAATGAAGTTTTAAATCAATCTAAAGTATATATGAGTAAAC
TTGGTCTGACAGTTACCAATGCTTAATCAGTGAGGCACCTATCTCAGCGATCTGTCTATTTCGTTCATCC
ATAGTTGCCTGACTCCCCGTCGTGTAGATAACTACGATACGGGAGGGCTTACCATCTGGCCCCAGTGCTG
CAATGATACCGCGAGACCCACGCTCACCGGCTCCAGATTTATCAGCAATAAACCAGCCAGCCGGAAGGGC
CGAGCGCAGAAGTGGTCCTGCAACTTTATCCGCCTCCATCCAGTCTATTAATTGTTGCCGGGAAGCTAGA
GTAAGTAGTTCGCCAGTTAATAGTTTGCGCAACGTTGTTGCCATTGCTACAGGCATCGTGGTGTCACGCT
CGTCGTTTGGTATGGCTTCATTCAGCTCCGGTTCCCAACGATCAAGGCGAGTTACATGATCCCCCATGTT
GTGCAAAAAAGCGGTTAGCTCCTTCGGTCCTCCGATCGTTGTCAGAAGTAAGTTGGCCGCAGTGTTATCA
CTCATGGTTATGGCAGCACTGCATAATTCTCTTACTGTCATGCCATCCGTAAGATGCTTTTCTGTGACTG
GTGAGTACTCAACCAAGTCATTCTGAGAATAGTGTATGCGGCGACCGAGTTGCTCTTGCCCGGCGTCAAT
ACGGGATAATACCGCGCCACATAGCAGAACTTTAAAAGTGCTCATCATTGGAAAACGTTCTTCGGGGCGA
AAACTCTCAAGGATCTTACCGCTGTTGAGATCCAGTTCGATGTAACCCACTCGTGCACCCAACTGATCTT
CAGCATCTTTTACTTTCACCAGCGTTTCTGGGTGAGCAAAAACAGGAAGGCAAAATGCCGCAAAAAAGGG
AATAAGGGCGACACGGAAATGTTGAATACTCATACTCTTCCTTTTTCAATATTATTGAAGCATTTATCAG
GGTTATTGTCTCATGAGCGGATACATATTTGAATGTATTTAGAAAAATAAACAAATAGGGGTTCCGCGCA
CATTTCCCCGAAAAGTGCCACCTGACGTCTAAGAAACCATTATTATCATGACATTAACCTATAAAAATAG
GCGTATCACGAGGCCCTTTCGTCTCGCGCGTTTCGGTGATGACGGTGAAAACCTCTGACACATGCAGCTC
CCGGAGACGGTCACAGCTTGTCTGTAAGCGGATGCCGGGAGCAGACAAGCCCGTCAGGGCGCGTCAGCGG
GTGTTGGCGGGTGTCGGGGCTGGCTTAACTATGCGGCATCAGAGCAGATTGTACTGAGAGTGCACCATAT
GGACATATTGTCGTTAGAACGCGGCTACAATTAATACATAACCTTATGTATCATACACATACG
